Addgene plasmid #8815: HOXB6 (human) FLAG pCMV
Depositing lab: Corey Largman. Depositing organization: San Francisco VA Health Care System. Publication: Lineage-restricted expression of homeobox-containing genes in human hematopoietic cell lines. Shen WF, Largman C, Lowney P, Corral JC, Detmer K, Hauser CA, Simonitch TA, Hack FM, Lawrence HJ. Proc Natl Acad Sci U S A 1989 Nov;86(21):8536-40. 10.1073/pnas.86.21.8536 PubMed 2573064.
Backbone
  Vector backbone: pCMV-Tag2
  Backbone manufacturer: Stratagene
  Backbone size w/o insert (bp): 4300
  Vector type: Mammalian Expression
  Selectable markers: Neomycin (select with G418)
Growth in bacteria
  Bacterial resistance: Kanamycin, 50 μg/mL
  Growth temperature: 37°C
  Growth strain: DH5alpha
  Copy number: High Copy
Gene/Insert
  Gene/Insert name: HOXB6 (alt names: HOX2B; HOX2.2)
  Species: H. sapiens (human)
  Insert size (bp): 842
  Mutation: contains improved ribosomal binding site and FLAG epitope tag on N-terminal, starts at AA; #2, makes protein by western
  GenBank ID: X58431 BC014651
  Entrez Gene: HOXB6 (a.k.a. HOX2, HOX2B, HU-2, Hox-2.2)
  Tag / fusion protein: FLAG (N terminal on insert)
  Cloning method: Restriction Enzyme; 5′ cloning site NotI (not destroyed); 3′ cloning site HindIII (not destroyed)
  Sequencing primers: 5′ T3; 3′ T7
Terms and licenses: Academic/Nonprofit Terms; Industry Terms: Not Available to Industry
How to cite: HOXB6 (human) FLAG pCMV was a gift from Corey Largman (Addgene plasmid # 8815 ; http://n2t.net/addgene:8815 ; RRID:Addgene_8815)
