[The description below was written by a language model from this plasmid's Addgene catalogue record.]
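Description:
HOXB6 (human) FLAG pCMV is a mammalian expression plasmid built on the commercial pCMV-Tag2 backbone (about 4.3 kb without insert). It carries the human homeobox gene HOXB6, also known as HOX2B or Hox-2.2. The insert of roughly 842 bp was placed between NotI and HindIII sites, both of which remain intact, so the fragment can be excised or exchanged. T3 and T7 primer sites flank the cloning region for sequence verification. The plasmid is maintained in E. coli at high copy number under kanamycin selection. The record lists neomycin resistance as the mammalian marker, so transfected cells can be selected with G418 to derive stable lines.

The coding sequence begins at amino acid 2 of HOXB6 and is fused at its N-terminus to a FLAG epitope, preceded by what the record calls an improved ribosomal binding site, presumably meant to improve translation initiation of the tagged protein. The promoter is not listed as a separate field, and no feature table is provided. The plasmid and backbone names indicate the CMV immediate-early promoter, which drives strong constitutive expression in many mammalian cell types. The depositor notes that protein production was confirmed by western blot.

The FLAG tag allows detection, immunoprecipitation or localisation of HOXB6 with anti-FLAG antibodies, without a HOXB6-specific reagent. The construct therefore suits overexpression studies of this homeodomain transcription factor. The associated publication concerns lineage-restricted homeobox gene expression in human hematopoietic cell lines, which gives the biological context for its use.
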