>Addgene plasmid #8815 | HOXB6 (human) FLAG pCMV | addgene partial sequence | sequence record 17390 | CMV-F 5'-CGCAAATGGGCGGTAGGCGTG-3'
GTCAGATCCGCTAGCGATTACGCCAAGCTCGAAATTAACCCTCACTAAAGGGAACAAAAGCTGGAGCTCC
ACCGCGGTGGCGGCCGCCACCATGGATTACAAGGATGACGACGATAAGAGCCCGGGCGGATCCATCGAGG
GTAGGCTGAGCTCCTATTTCGTTAACTCCACCTTCCCCGTCACTCTGGCCAGCGGGCAGGAGTCCTTCCT
GGGCCAGCTACCGCTCTATTCGTCGGGCTATGCGGACCCGCTGAGACATTACCCCGCGCCCTACGGGCCA
GGGCCGGGCCAGGACAAGGGCTTTGCCACTTCCTCCTATTACCCGCCGGCGGGCGGTGGCTACGGCCGAG
CGGCGCCCTGCGACTACGGGCCGGCGCCGGCCTTCTACCGCGAGAAAGAGTCGGCCTGCGCACTCTCCGG
CGCCGACGAGCAGCCCCCGTTCCACCCCGAGCCGCGGAAGTCGGACTGCGCGCAGGACAAGAGCGTGTTC
GGCGAGACAGAAGAGCAGAAGTGCTCCACTCCGGTCTACCCGTGGATGCAGCGGATGAATTCGTGCAACA
GTTCCTCCTTTGGGCCCAGCGGCCGGCGAGGCCGCCAGACATACACACGTTACCAGACGCTGGAGCTGGA
GAAGGAGTTTCACTACAATCGCTACCTGACGCGGCGGCGGCGCATCGAGATCGCGCACGCCCTGTGCCTG
ACGGAGAGGCAGATCAAGATATGGTTCCAGAACCGACGCATGAAGTGGAAAAAGGAGAGCAAACTGCTCA
GCGCGTCTCAGCTCAGTGCCGAGGAGGAGGAAGAAAAACAGGCCGAGTGAAGGTGCTGGAAAGGGAGGGA
GGACGCGAGGGGAAAGGCCTGTGGGGAGCCACGGGGCGTCAGAGAGACCCGGGAAGGAAAGCTCTCGGGT
GGGGGAGCCAGGAGACCTGCTCTCGGGCGCAGACAGGCGGGGCCAGCGCTCTCCTTGGAAGCCCCCGCCC
